Addgene plasmid #115787: pcDNA 3.3 ss-V5-hFZD4 (aa 37-537)
Purpose: Expresses human FZD4 with N-terminal V5-tag in mammalian cells, contains artificial signal sequence upstream of tag.
Depositing lab: Harald Junge. Publication: TSPAN12 Is a Norrin Co-receptor that Amplifies Frizzled4 Ligand Selectivity and Signaling. Lai MB, Zhang C, Shi J, Johnson V, Khandan L, McVey J, Klymkowsky MW, Chen Z, Junge HJ. Cell Rep. 2017 Jun 27;19(13):2809-2822. doi: 10.1016/j.celrep.2017.06.004. PubMed 28658627.
Backbone
  Vector backbone: pcDNA3.3 TOPO TA
  Backbone size w/o insert (bp): 5407
  Total vector size (bp): 7047
  Vector type: Mammalian Expression
  Selectable markers: Neomycin (select with G418)
Growth in bacteria
  Bacterial resistance: Ampicillin, 100 μg/mL
  Growth temperature: 37°C
  Growth strain: DH5alpha
  Copy number: Unknown
Gene/Insert
  Gene/Insert name: FZD4
  Species: H. sapiens (human)
  Insert size (bp): 1640
  Entrez Gene: FZD4 (a.k.a. CD344, EVR1, FEVR, FZD4S, Fz-4, Fz4, FzE4, GPCR, hFz4)
  Promoter: CMV
  Tag / fusion protein: V5 (N terminal on insert)
  Cloning method: Restriction Enzyme; 5′ cloning site XbaI (not destroyed); 3′ cloning site AgeI (not destroyed)
  Sequencing primers: 5′ CGCAAATGGGCGGTAGGCGTG; 3′ CTTCCGTGTTTCAGTTAGC
Resource information
  A portion of this plasmid was derived from a plasmid made by: Image clone 5199771
Terms and licenses: Academic/Nonprofit Terms; Industry Terms: Not Available to Industry
Depositor comments: N-terminal V5 tag has no substantial effect in TOPFlash reporter assays induced with Norrin, compared to untagged control. TOPFlash reporter assay can be inhibited by transfection of too much of this plasmid (see Lai et al., 2017 for detailed description of transfection conditions).
How to cite: pcDNA 3.3 ss-V5-hFZD4 (aa 37-537) was a gift from Harald Junge (Addgene plasmid # 115787 ; http://n2t.net/addgene:115787 ; RRID:Addgene_115787)
