[The description below was written by a language model from this plasmid's Addgene catalogue record and pLannotate feature annotations shown in this document.]
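Description:
pcDNA 3.3 ss-V5-hFZD4 (aa 37-537) is a 7,047 bp mammalian expression plasmid built on the pcDNA3.3 TOPO TA backbone. It is propagated in E. coli through a high-copy ColE1/pUC-type origin and selected with ampicillin via the β-lactamase gene. An f1 origin is also present, along with small lac promoter/operator, lacI and bom remnants that have no stated role. For selection in mammalian cells, an SV40 enhancer/early promoter drives the neomycin phosphotransferase gene, terminated by an SV40 polyadenylation signal, which allows G418 selection of stable transfectants.

The payload is human Frizzled-4 (FZD4), residues 37 to 537, cloned between XbaI and AgeI sites and partly derived from an IMAGE cDNA clone. The native signal peptide is replaced by an artificial signal sequence followed by a V5 epitope. After the signal sequence is cleaved, the tag should therefore sit at the extracellular N-terminus of the mature receptor. Transcription is driven by the CMV immediate-early enhancer and promoter and terminated by the HSV thymidine kinase polyadenylation signal. The automated annotation labels the coding region by its best match, mouse Fzd4, and does not call the signal sequence or V5 tag separately, but the catalogue record specifies the human gene. The depositor and sequencing-derived records give essentially identical feature maps.

FZD4 is a receptor for Wnt proteins and Norrin that signals through β-catenin and is important in retinal vascularization. The plasmid was used to study Norrin/FZD4 signaling and the co-receptor TSPAN12. The depositor notes that the V5 tag has no substantial effect on Norrin-induced TOPFlash reporter activity compared with an untagged control, and that transfecting too much plasmid can inhibit the assay.
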