Features (pLannotate 1.2.2; 18 found; start..end, strand, type, name):
     50..429     +  enhancer       CMV enhancer: human cytomegalovirus immediate early enhancer
    430..633     +  promoter       CMV promoter: human cytomegalovirus (CMV) immediate early promoter
    717..2378    +  CDS            Fzd4: FZD4_MOUSE - Experimental evidence at protein level: Swiss-Prot protein existence level 1. Receptor for Wnt proteins (PubMed:10097073). Most frizzled receptors are coupled to the beta-catenin (CTNNB1) canonical signaling pathway, which leads to the activation of disheveled proteins, inhibition of GSK-3 kinase, nuclear accumulation of beta-catenin (CTNNB1) and activation of Wnt target genes (PubMed:19837033). Plays a critical role in retinal vascularization by acting as a receptor for Wnt proteins and norrin (NDP) (PubMed:19837033). In retina, it can be activated by Wnt protein-binding and also
   2477..2525    +  polyA_signal   HSV TK poly(A) signal: herpes simplex virus thymidine kinase polyadenylation signal (Cole and Stacy, 1985)
   2616..2632    -  polyA_signal   bGH poly(A) signal (fragment): bovine growth hormone polyadenylation signal
   2727..3155    +  rep_origin     f1 ori (sequence partly withheld): f1 bacteriophage origin of replication; arrow indicates direction of (+) strand synthesis
   3169..3498    +  promoter       SV40 promoter: SV40 enhancer and early promoter
   3565..4356    +  CDS            neo: KKA2_KLEPN - Also known as kan, nptII. Experimental evidence at protein level: Swiss-Prot protein existence level 1. Resistance to kanamycin, neomycin, paromomycin, ribostamycin, butirosin and gentamicin B. From Klebsiella pneumoniae.
   4382..4540    +  CDS            ble (fragment): BLE_KLEPN - Experimental evidence at protein level: Swiss-Prot protein existence level 1. Binding protein with a strong affinity to the bleomycin family of antibiotics. Binds to CL990; an antimitotic-antibiotic compound. From Klebsiella pneumoniae.
   4535..4656    +  polyA_signal   SV40 poly(A) signal: SV40 polyadenylation signal
   4729..4745    -  protein_bind   lac operator: The lac repressor binds to the lac operator to inhibit transcription in E. coli. This inhibition can be relieved by adding lactose or isopropyl-β-D-thiogalactopyranoside (IPTG). lac repressor encoded by lacI
   4753..4783    -  promoter       lac promoter: promoter for the E. coli lac operon
   4798..4819    -  protein_bind   CAP binding site: CAP binding activates transcription in the presence of cAMP. E. coli catabolite activator protein
   4832..4924    -  CDS            lacI (fragment): lac repressor; lacI; The lac repressor binds to the lac operator to inhibit transcription in E. coli. This inhibition can be relieved by adding lactose or isopropyl-β-D-thiogalactopyranoside (IPTG).
   5107..5695    -  rep_origin     ori: high-copy-number ColE1/pMB1/pBR322/pUC origin of replication
   5866..6726    -  CDS            AmpR: β-lactamase; bla; confers resistance to ampicillin, carbenicillin, and related antibiotics
   6727..6831    -  promoter       AmpR promoter: bla
   6898..6942    -  misc_feature   bom (fragment): basis of mobility region from pBR322
>Addgene plasmid #115787 | pcDNA 3.3 ss-V5-hFZD4 (aa 37-537) | depositor full sequence | sequence record 218824 | pcDNA 3.3 ss-V5-hFZD4 (aa 37-537) sequence 7047 bps
GTTAGGCGTTTTGCGCTGCTTCGCGATGTACGGGCCAGATATACGCGTTGACATTGATTATTGACTAGTT
ATTAATAGTAATCAATTACGGGGTCATTAGTTCATAGCCCATATATGGAGTTCCGCGTTACATAACTTAC
GGTAAATGGCCCGCCTGGCTGACCGCCCAACGACCCCCGCCCATTGACGTCAATAATGACGTATGTTCCC
ATAGTAACGCCAATAGGGACTTTCCATTGACGTCAATGGGTGGAGTATTTACGGTAAACTGCCCACTTGG
CAGTACATCAAGTGTATCATATGCCAAGTACGCCCCCTATTGACGTCAATGACGGTAAATGGCCCGCCTG
GCATTATGCCCAGTACATGACCTTATGGGACTTTCCTACTTGGCAGTACATCTACGTATTAGTCATCGCT
ATTACCATGGTGATGCGGTTTTGGCAGTACATCAATGGGCGTGGATAGCGGTTTGACTCACGGGGATTTC
CAAGTCTCCACCCCATTGACGTCAATGGGAGTTTGTTTTGGCACCAAAATCAACGGGACTTTCCAAAATG
TCGTAACAACTCCGCCCCATTGACGCAAATGGGCGGTAGGCGTGTACGGTGGGAGGTCTATATAAGCAGA
GCTCGTTTAGTGAACCGTCAGATCGCCTGGAGACGCCATCCACGCTGTTTTGACCTCCATAGAAGACACC
GGGACCGATCCAGCCTCCGGACTCTAGAGGATCGAACCCTTCCACCATGGGAGGGACTGCCGCCAGGTTG
GGGGCCGTGATTTTGTTTGTCGTCATAGTGGGCCTCCATGGGGTCCGCGGCAAAGGTAAGCCTATCCCTA
ACCCTCTCCTCGGTCTCGATTCTACGGCGGCCGCCTTCGGGGACGAGGAAGAGCGGCGCTGCGACCCCAT
CCGCATCTCCATGTGCCAGAACCTCGGCTACAACGTGACCAAGATGCCCAACCTGGTTGGGCACGAGCTG
CAGACGGACGCCGAGCTGCAGCTGACAACTTTCACACCGCTCATCCAGTACGGCTGCTCCAGCCAGCTGC
AGTTCTTCCTTTGTTCTGTTTATGTGCCAATGTGCACAGAGAAGATCAACATCCCCATTGGCCCATGCGG
CGGCATGTGTCTTTCAGTCAAGAGACGCTGTGAACCCGTCCTGAAGGAATTTGGATTTGCCTGGCCAGAG
AGTCTGAACTGCAGCAAATTCCCACCACAGAACGACCACAACCACATGTGCATGGAAGGGCCAGGTGATG
AAGAGGTGCCCTTACCTCACAAAACCCCCATCCAGCCTGGGGAAGAGTGTCACTCTGTGGGAACCAATTC
TGATCAGTACATCTGGGTGAAAAGGAGCCTGAACTGTGTGCTCAAGTGTGGCTATGATGCTGGCTTATAC
AGCCGCTCAGCCAAGGAGTTCACTGATATCTGGATGGCTGTGTGGGCCAGCCTGTGTTTCATCTCCACTG
CCTTCACAGTACTGACCTTCCTGATCGATTCTTCTAGGTTTTCCTACCCTGAGCGCCCCATCATATTTCT
CAGTATGTGCTATAATATTTATAGCATTGCTTATATTGTCAGGCTGACTGTAGGCCGGGAAAGGATATCC
TGTGATTTTGAAGAGGCAGCAGAACCTGTTCTCATCCAAGAAGGACTTAAGAACACAGGATGTGCAATAA
TTTTCTTGCTGATGTACTTTTTTGGAATGGCCAGCTCCATTTGGTGGGTTATTCTGACACTCACTTGGTT
TTTGGCAGCAGGACTCAAATGGGGTCATGAAGCCATTGAAATGCACAGCTCTTATTTCCACATTGCAGCC
TGGGCCATCCCCGCAGTGAAAACCATTGTCATCTTGATTATGAGACTGGTGGATGCAGATGAACTGACTG
GCTTGTGCTATGTTGGAAACCAAAATCTCGATGCCCTCACCGGGTTCGTGGTGGCTCCCCTCTTTACTTA
TTTGGTCATTGGAACTTTGTTCATTGCTGCAGGTTTGGTGGCCTTGTTCAAAATTCGGTCAAATCTTCAA
AAGGATGGGACAAAGACAGACAAGTTAGAAAGACTGATGGTCAAGATTGGGGTGTTCTCAGTACTGTACA
CAGTTCCTGCAACGTGTGTGATTGCCTGTTATTTTTATGAAATCTCCAACTGGGCACTTTTTCGGTATTC
TGCAGATGATTCCAACATGGCTGTTGAAATGTTGAAAATTTTTATGTCTTTGTTGGTGGGCATCACTTCA
GGCATGTGGATTTGGTCTGCCAAAACTCTTCACACGTGGCAGAAGTGTTCCAACAGATTGGTGAATTCTG
GAAAGGTAAAGAGAGAGAAGAGAGGAAATGGTTGGGTGAAGCCTGGAAAAGGCAGTGAGACTGTGGTATA
AAAGGGTTCGATCCCTACCGGTTAGTAATGAGTTTAAACGGGGGAGGCTAACTGAAACACGGAAGGAGAC
AATACCGGAAGGAACCCGCGCTATGACGGCAATAAAAAGACAGAATAAAACGCACGGGTGTTGGGTCGTT
TGTTCATAAACGCGGGGTTCGGTCCCAGGGCTGGCACTCTGTCGATACCCCACCGAGACCCCATTGGGGC
CAATACGCCCGCGTTTCTTCCTTTTCCCCACCCCACCCCCCAAGTTCGGGTGAAGGCCCAGGGCTCGCAG
CCAACGTCGGGGCGGCAGGCCCTGCCATAGCAGATCTGCGCAGCTGGGGCTCTAGGGGGTATCCCC
[124 nt withheld, positions 2727-2850]
C
[32 nt withheld, positions 2852-2883]
CA
[57 nt withheld, positions 2886-2942]
A
[49 nt withheld, positions 2944-2992]
CCTTTGACGTTGGAGTCCACGTTCTTT
[37 nt withheld, positions 3020-3056]
ACCCTATCTCGGTCTATTCTTTTGATTTATAAGGGATTTTGGGGATTTCGGCCTATTGGTTAAAAAATGA
GCTGATTTAACAAAAATTTAACGCGAATTAATTCTGTGGAATGTGTGTCAGTTAGGGTGTGGAAAGTCCC
CAGGCTCCCCAGCAGGCAGAAGTATGCAAAGCATGCATCTCAATTAGTCAGCAACCAGGTGTGGAAAGTC
CCCAGGCTCCCCAGCAGGCAGAAGTATGCAAAGCATGCATCTCAATTAGTCAGCAACCATAGTCCCGCCC
CTAACTCCGCCCATCCCGCCCCTAACTCCGCCCAGTTCCGCCCATTCTCCGCCCCATGGCTGACTAATTT
TTTTTATTTATGCAGAGGCCGAGGCCGCCTCTGCCTCTGAGCTATTCCAGAAGTAGTGAGGAGGCTTTTT
TGGAGGCCTAGGCTTTTGCAAAAAGCTCCCGGGAGCTTGTATATCCATTTTCGGATCTGATCAAGAGACA
GGATGAGGATCGTTTCGCATGATTGAACAAGATGGATTGCACGCAGGTTCTCCGGCCGCTTGGGTGGAGA
GGCTATTCGGCTATGACTGGGCACAACAGACAATCGGCTGCTCTGATGCCGCCGTGTTCCGGCTGTCAGC
GCAGGGGCGCCCGGTTCTTTTTGTCAAGACCGACCTGTCCGGTGCCCTGAATGAACTGCAGGACGAGGCA
GCGCGGCTATCGTGGCTGGCCACGACGGGCGTTCCTTGCGCAGCTGTGCTCGACGTTGTCACTGAAGCGG
GAAGGGACTGGCTGCTATTGGGCGAAGTGCCGGGGCAGGATCTCCTGTCATCTCACCTTGCTCCTGCCGA
GAAAGTATCCATCATGGCTGATGCAATGCGGCGGCTGCATACGCTTGATCCGGCTACCTGCCCATTCGAC
CACCAAGCGAAACATCGCATCGAGCGAGCACGTACTCGGATGGAAGCCGGTCTTGTCGATCAGGATGATC
TGGACGAAGAGCATCAGGGGCTCGCGCCAGCCGAACTGTTCGCCAGGCTCAAGGCGCGCATGCCCGACGG
CGAGGATCTCGTCGTGACCCATGGCGATGCCTGCTTGCCGAATATCATGGTGGAAAATGGCCGCTTTTCT
GGATTCATCGACTGTGGCCGGCTGGGTGTGGCGGACCGCTATCAGGACATAGCGTTGGCTACCCGTGATA
TTGCTGAAGAGCTTGGCGGCGAATGGGCTGACCGCTTCCTCGTGCTTTACGGTATCGCCGCTCCCGATTC
GCAGCGCATCGCCTTCTATCGCCTTCTTGACGAGTTCTTCTGAGCGGGACTCTGGGGTTCGCGAAATGAC
CGACCAAGCGACGCCCAACCTGCCATCACGAGATTTCGATTCCACCGCCGCCTTCTATGAAAGGTTGGGC
TTCGGAATCGTTTTCCGGGACGCCGGCTGGATGATCCTCCAGCGCGGGGATCTCATGCTGGAGTTCTTCG
CCCACCCCAACTTGTTTATTGCAGCTTATAATGGTTACAAATAAAGCAATAGCATCACAAATTTCACAAA
TAAAGCATTTTTTTCACTGCATTCTAGTTGTGGTTTGTCCAAACTCATCAATGTATCTTATCATGTCTGT
ATACCGTCGACCTCTAGCTAGAGCTTGGCGTAATCATGGTCATAGCTGTTTCCTGTGTGAAATTGTTATC
CGCTCACAATTCCACACAACATACGAGCCGGAAGCATAAAGTGTAAAGCCTGGGGTGCCTAATGAGTGAG
CTAACTCACATTAATTGCGTTGCGCTCACTGCCCGCTTTCCAGTCGGGAAACCTGTCGTGCCAGCTGCAT
TAATGAATCGGCCAACGCGCGGGGAGAGGCGGTTTGCGTATTGGGCGCTCTTCCGCTTCCTCGCTCACTG
ACTCGCTGCGCTCGGTCGTTCGGCTGCGGCGAGCGGTATCAGCTCACTCAAAGGCGGTAATACGGTTATC
CACAGAATCAGGGGATAACGCAGGAAAGAACATGTGAGCAAAAGGCCAGCAAAAGGCCAGGAACCGTAAA
AAGGCCGCGTTGCTGGCGTTTTTCCATAGGCTCCGCCCCCCTGACGAGCATCACAAAAATCGACGCTCAA
GTCAGAGGTGGCGAAACCCGACAGGACTATAAAGATACCAGGCGTTTCCCCCTGGAAGCTCCCTCGTGCG
CTCTCCTGTTCCGACCCTGCCGCTTACCGGATACCTGTCCGCCTTTCTCCCTTCGGGAAGCGTGGCGCTT
TCTCAATGCTCACGCTGTAGGTATCTCAGTTCGGTGTAGGTCGTTCGCTCCAAGCTGGGCTGTGTGCACG
AACCCCCCGTTCAGCCCGACCGCTGCGCCTTATCCGGTAACTATCGTCTTGAGTCCAACCCGGTAAGACA
CGACTTATCGCCACTGGCAGCAGCCACTGGTAACAGGATTAGCAGAGCGAGGTATGTAGGCGGTGCTACA
GAGTTCTTGAAGTGGTGGCCTAACTACGGCTACACTAGAAGGACAGTATTTGGTATCTGCGCTCTGCTGA
AGCCAGTTACCTTCGGAAAAAGAGTTGGTAGCTCTTGATCCGGCAAACAAACCACCGCTGGTAGCGGTGG
TTTTTTTGTTTGCAAGCAGCAGATTACGCGCAGAAAAAAAGGATCTCAAGAAGATCCTTTGATCTTTTCT
ACGGGGTCTGACGCTCAGTGGAACGAAAACTCACGTTAAGGGATTTTGGTCATGAGATTATCAAAAAGGA
TCTTCACCTAGATCCTTTTAAATTAAAAATGAAGTTTTAAATCAATCTAAAGTATATATGAGTAAACTTG
GTCTGACAGTTACCAATGCTTAATCAGTGAGGCACCTATCTCAGCGATCTGTCTATTTCGTTCATCCATA
GTTGCCTGACTCCCCGTCGTGTAGATAACTACGATACGGGAGGGCTTACCATCTGGCCCCAGTGCTGCAA
TGATACCGCGAGACCCACGCTCACCGGCTCCAGATTTATCAGCAATAAACCAGCCAGCCGGAAGGGCCGA
GCGCAGAAGTGGTCCTGCAACTTTATCCGCCTCCATCCAGTCTATTAATTGTTGCCGGGAAGCTAGAGTA
AGTAGTTCGCCAGTTAATAGTTTGCGCAACGTTGTTGCCATTGCTACAGGCATCGTGGTGTCACGCTCGT
CGTTTGGTATGGCTTCATTCAGCTCCGGTTCCCAACGATCAAGGCGAGTTACATGATCCCCCATGTTGTG
CAAAAAAGCGGTTAGCTCCTTCGGTCCTCCGATCGTTGTCAGAAGTAAGTTGGCCGCAGTGTTATCACTC
ATGGTTATGGCAGCACTGCATAATTCTCTTACTGTCATGCCATCCGTAAGATGCTTTTCTGTGACTGGTG
AGTACTCAACCAAGTCATTCTGAGAATAGTGTATGCGGCGACCGAGTTGCTCTTGCCCGGCGTCAATACG
GGATAATACCGCGCCACATAGCAGAACTTTAAAAGTGCTCATCATTGGAAAACGTTCTTCGGGGCGAAAA
CTCTCAAGGATCTTACCGCTGTTGAGATCCAGTTCGATGTAACCCACTCGTGCACCCAACTGATCTTCAG
CATCTTTTACTTTCACCAGCGTTTCTGGGTGAGCAAAAACAGGAAGGCAAAATGCCGCAAAAAAGGGAAT
AAGGGCGACACGGAAATGTTGAATACTCATACTCTTCCTTTTTCAATATTATTGAAGCATTTATCAGGGT
TATTGTCTCATGAGCGGATACATATTTGAATGTATTTAGAAAAATAAACAAATAGGGGTTCCGCGCACAT
TTCCCCGAAAAGTGCCACCTGACGTCGACGGATCGGGAGATCTCCCGATCCCCTATGGTCGACTCTCAGT
ACAATCTGCTCTGATGCCGCATAGTTAAGCCAGTATCTGCTCCCTGCTTGTGTGTTGGAGGTCGCTGAGT
AGTGCGCGAGCAAAATTTAAGCTACAACAAGGCAAGGCTTGACCGACAATTGCATGAAGAATCTGCTTAG
G
