Features (pLannotate 1.2.2; 18 found; start..end, strand, type, name):
     50..429     +  enhancer       CMV enhancer: human cytomegalovirus immediate early enhancer
    430..633     +  promoter       CMV promoter: human cytomegalovirus (CMV) immediate early promoter
    717..2378    +  CDS            Fzd4: FZD4_MOUSE - Experimental evidence at protein level: Swiss-Prot protein existence level 1. Receptor for Wnt proteins (PubMed:10097073). Most frizzled receptors are coupled to the beta-catenin (CTNNB1) canonical signaling pathway, which leads to the activation of disheveled proteins, inhibition of GSK-3 kinase, nuclear accumulation of beta-catenin (CTNNB1) and activation of Wnt target genes (PubMed:19837033). Plays a critical role in retinal vascularization by acting as a receptor for Wnt proteins and norrin (NDP) (PubMed:19837033). In retina, it can be activated by Wnt protein-binding and also
   2477..2525    +  polyA_signal   HSV TK poly(A) signal: herpes simplex virus thymidine kinase polyadenylation signal (Cole and Stacy, 1985)
   2616..2632    -  polyA_signal   bGH poly(A) signal (fragment): bovine growth hormone polyadenylation signal
   2727..3155    +  rep_origin     f1 ori (sequence partly withheld): f1 bacteriophage origin of replication; arrow indicates direction of (+) strand synthesis
   3169..3498    +  promoter       SV40 promoter: SV40 enhancer and early promoter
   3565..4356    +  CDS            neo: KKA2_KLEPN - Also known as kan, nptII. Experimental evidence at protein level: Swiss-Prot protein existence level 1. Resistance to kanamycin, neomycin, paromomycin, ribostamycin, butirosin and gentamicin B. From Klebsiella pneumoniae.
   4382..4540    +  CDS            ble (fragment): BLE_KLEPN - Experimental evidence at protein level: Swiss-Prot protein existence level 1. Binding protein with a strong affinity to the bleomycin family of antibiotics. Binds to CL990; an antimitotic-antibiotic compound. From Klebsiella pneumoniae.
   4535..4656    +  polyA_signal   SV40 poly(A) signal: SV40 polyadenylation signal
   4729..4745    -  protein_bind   lac operator: The lac repressor binds to the lac operator to inhibit transcription in E. coli. This inhibition can be relieved by adding lactose or isopropyl-β-D-thiogalactopyranoside (IPTG). lac repressor encoded by lacI
   4753..4783    -  promoter       lac promoter: promoter for the E. coli lac operon
   4798..4819    -  protein_bind   CAP binding site: CAP binding activates transcription in the presence of cAMP. E. coli catabolite activator protein
   4832..4924    -  CDS            lacI (fragment): lac repressor; lacI; The lac repressor binds to the lac operator to inhibit transcription in E. coli. This inhibition can be relieved by adding lactose or isopropyl-β-D-thiogalactopyranoside (IPTG).
   5107..5695    -  rep_origin     ori: high-copy-number ColE1/pMB1/pBR322/pUC origin of replication
   5866..6726    -  CDS            AmpR: β-lactamase; bla; confers resistance to ampicillin, carbenicillin, and related antibiotics
   6727..6831    -  promoter       AmpR promoter: bla
   6890..6942    -  misc_feature   bom (fragment): basis of mobility region from pBR322
>Addgene plasmid #115787 | pcDNA 3.3 ss-V5-hFZD4 (aa 37-537) | addgene full sequence | sequence record 224002 | Addgene NGS Result
GTTAGGCGTTTTGCGCTGCTTCGCGATGTACGGGCCAGATATACGCGTTGACATTGATTATTGACTAGTT
ATTAATAGTAATCAATTACGGGGTCATTAGTTCATAGCCCATATATGGAGTTCCGCGTTACATAACTTAC
GGTAAATGGCCCGCCTGGCTGACCGCCCAACGACCCCCGCCCATTGACGTCAATAATGACGTATGTTCCC
ATAGTAACGCCAATAGGGACTTTCCATTGACGTCAATGGGTGGAGTATTTACGGTAAACTGCCCACTTGG
CAGTACATCAAGTGTATCATATGCCAAGTACGCCCCCTATTGACGTCAATGACGGTAAATGGCCCGCCTG
GCATTATGCCCAGTACATGACCTTATGGGACTTTCCTACTTGGCAGTACATCTACGTATTAGTCATCGCT
ATTACCATGGTGATGCGGTTTTGGCAGTACATCAATGGGCGTGGATAGCGGTTTGACTCACGGGGATTTC
CAAGTCTCCACCCCATTGACGTCAATGGGAGTTTGTTTTGGCACCAAAATCAACGGGACTTTCCAAAATG
TCGTAACAACTCCGCCCCATTGACGCAAATGGGCGGTAGGCGTGTACGGTGGGAGGTCTATATAAGCAGA
GCTCGTTTAGTGAACCGTCAGATCGCCTGGAGACGCCATCCACGCTGTTTTGACCTCCATAGAAGACACC
GGGACCGATCCAGCCTCCGGACTCTAGAGGATCGAACCCTTCCACCATGGGAGGGACTGCCGCCAGGTTG
GGGGCCGTGATTTTGTTTGTCGTCATAGTGGGCCTCCATGGGGTCCGCGGCAAAGGTAAGCCTATCCCTA
ACCCTCTCCTCGGTCTCGATTCTACGGCGGCCGCCTTCGGGGACGAGGAAGAGCGGCGCTGCGACCCCAT
CCGCATCTCCATGTGCCAGAACCTCGGCTACAACGTGACCAAGATGCCCAACCTGGTTGGGCACGAGCTG
CAGACGGACGCCGAGCTGCAGCTGACAACTTTCACACCGCTCATCCAGTACGGCTGCTCCAGCCAGCTGC
AGTTCTTCCTTTGTTCTGTTTATGTGCCAATGTGCACAGAGAAGATCAACATCCCCATTGGCCCATGCGG
CGGCATGTGTCTTTCAGTCAAGAGACGCTGTGAACCCGTCCTGAAGGAATTTGGATTTGCCTGGCCAGAG
AGTCTGAACTGCAGCAAATTCCCACCACAGAACGACCACAACCACATGTGCATGGAAGGGCCAGGTGATG
AAGAGGTGCCCTTACCTCACAAAACCCCCATCCAGCCTGGGGAAGAGTGTCACTCTGTGGGAACCAATTC
TGATCAGTACATCTGGGTGAAAAGGAGCCTGAACTGTGTGCTCAAGTGTGGCTATGATGCTGGCTTATAC
AGCCGCTCAGCCAAGGAGTTCACTGATATCTGGATGGCTGTGTGGGCCAGCCTGTGTTTCATCTCCACTG
CCTTCACAGTACTGACCTTCCTGATCGATTCTTCTAGGTTTTCCTACCCTGAGCGCCCCATCATATTTCT
CAGTATGTGCTATAATATTTATAGCATTGCTTATATTGTCAGGCTGACTGTAGGCCGGGAAAGGATATCC
TGTGATTTTGAAGAGGCAGCAGAACCTGTTCTCATCCAAGAAGGACTTAAGAACACAGGATGTGCAATAA
TTTTCTTGCTGATGTACTTTTTTGGAATGGCCAGCTCCATTTGGTGGGTTATTCTGACACTCACTTGGTT
TTTGGCAGCAGGACTCAAATGGGGTCATGAAGCCATTGAAATGCACAGCTCTTATTTCCACATTGCAGCC
TGGGCCATCCCCGCAGTGAAAACCATTGTCATCTTGATTATGAGACTGGTGGATGCAGATGAACTGACTG
GCTTGTGCTATGTTGGAAACCAAAATCTCGATGCCCTCACCGGGTTCGTGGTGGCTCCCCTCTTTACTTA
TTTGGTCATTGGAACTTTGTTCATTGCTGCAGGTTTGGTGGCCTTGTTCAAAATTCGGTCAAATCTTCAA
AAGGATGGGACAAAGACAGACAAGTTAGAAAGACTGATGGTCAAGATTGGGGTGTTCTCAGTACTGTACA
CAGTTCCTGCAACGTGTGTGATTGCCTGTTATTTTTATGAAATCTCCAACTGGGCACTTTTTCGGTATTC
TGCAGATGATTCCAACATGGCTGTTGAAATGTTGAAAATTTTTATGTCTTTGTTGGTGGGCATCACTTCA
GGCATGTGGATTTGGTCTGCCAAAACTCTTCACACGTGGCAGAAGTGTTCCAACAGATTGGTGAATTCTG
GAAAGGTAAAGAGAGAGAAGAGAGGAAATGGTTGGGTGAAGCCTGGAAAAGGCAGTGAGACTGTGGTATA
AAAGGGTTCGATCCCTACCGGTTAGTAATGAGTTTAAACGGGGGAGGCTAACTGAAACACGGAAGGAGAC
AATACCGGAAGGAACCCGCGCTATGACGGCAATAAAAAGACAGAATAAAACGCACGGGTGTTGGGTCGTT
TGTTCATAAACGCGGGGTTCGGTCCCAGGGCTGGCACTCTGTCGATACCCCACCGAGACCCCATTGGGGC
CAATACGCCCGCGTTTCTTCCTTTTCCCCACCCCACCCCCCAAGTTCGGGTGAAGGCCCAGGGCTCGCAG
CCAACGTCGGGGCGGCAGGCCCTGCCATAGCAGATCTGCGCAGCTGGGGCTCTAGGGGGTATCCCC
[124 nt withheld, positions 2727-2850]
C
[91 nt withheld, positions 2852-2942]
A
[49 nt withheld, positions 2944-2992]
CCTTTGACGTTGGAGTCCACGTTCTTT
[37 nt withheld, positions 3020-3056]
ACCCTATCTCGGTCTATTCTTTTGATTTATAAGGGATTTTGCCGATTTCGGCCTATTGGTTAAAAAATGA
GCTGATTTAACAAAAATTTAACGCGAATTAATTCTGTGGAATGTGTGTCAGTTAGGGTGTGGAAAGTCCC
CAGGCTCCCCAGCAGGCAGAAGTATGCAAAGCATGCATCTCAATTAGTCAGCAACCAGGTGTGGAAAGTC
CCCAGGCTCCCCAGCAGGCAGAAGTATGCAAAGCATGCATCTCAATTAGTCAGCAACCATAGTCCCGCCC
CTAACTCCGCCCATCCCGCCCCTAACTCCGCCCAGTTCCGCCCATTCTCCGCCCCATGGCTGACTAATTT
TTTTTATTTATGCAGAGGCCGAGGCCGCCTCTGCCTCTGAGCTATTCCAGAAGTAGTGAGGAGGCTTTTT
TGGAGGCCTAGGCTTTTGCAAAAAGCTCCCGGGAGCTTGTATATCCATTTTCGGATCTGATCAAGAGACA
GGATGAGGATCGTTTCGCATGATTGAACAAGATGGATTGCACGCAGGTTCTCCGGCCGCTTGGGTGGAGA
GGCTATTCGGCTATGACTGGGCACAACAGACAATCGGCTGCTCTGATGCCGCCGTGTTCCGGCTGTCAGC
GCAGGGGCGCCCGGTTCTTTTTGTCAAGACCGACCTGTCCGGTGCCCTGAATGAACTGCAGGACGAGGCA
GCGCGGCTATCGTGGCTGGCCACGACGGGCGTTCCTTGCGCAGCTGTGCTCGACGTTGTCACTGAAGCGG
GAAGGGACTGGCTGCTATTGGGCGAAGTGCCGGGGCAGGATCTCCTGTCATCTCACCTTGCTCCTGCCGA
GAAAGTATCCATCATGGCTGATGCAATGCGGCGGCTGCATACGCTTGATCCGGCTACCTGCCCATTCGAC
CACCAAGCGAAACATCGCATCGAGCGAGCACGTACTCGGATGGAAGCCGGTCTTGTCGATCAGGATGATC
TGGACGAAGAGCATCAGGGGCTCGCGCCAGCCGAACTGTTCGCCAGGCTCAAGGCGCGCATGCCCGACGG
CGAGGATCTCGTCGTGACCCATGGCGATGCCTGCTTGCCGAATATCATGGTGGAAAATGGCCGCTTTTCT
GGATTCATCGACTGTGGCCGGCTGGGTGTGGCGGACCGCTATCAGGACATAGCGTTGGCTACCCGTGATA
TTGCTGAAGAGCTTGGCGGCGAATGGGCTGACCGCTTCCTCGTGCTTTACGGTATCGCCGCTCCCGATTC
GCAGCGCATCGCCTTCTATCGCCTTCTTGACGAGTTCTTCTGAGCGGGACTCTGGGGTTCGCGAAATGAC
CGACCAAGCGACGCCCAACCTGCCATCACGAGATTTCGATTCCACCGCCGCCTTCTATGAAAGGTTGGGC
TTCGGAATCGTTTTCCGGGACGCCGGCTGGATGATCCTCCAGCGCGGGGATCTCATGCTGGAGTTCTTCG
CCCACCCCAACTTGTTTATTGCAGCTTATAATGGTTACAAATAAAGCAATAGCATCACAAATTTCACAAA
TAAAGCATTTTTTTCACTGCATTCTAGTTGTGGTTTGTCCAAACTCATCAATGTATCTTATCATGTCTGT
ATACCGTCGACCTCTAGCTAGAGCTTGGCGTAATCATGGTCATAGCTGTTTCCTGTGTGAAATTGTTATC
CGCTCACAATTCCACACAACATACGAGCCGGAAGCATAAAGTGTAAAGCCTGGGGTGCCTAATGAGTGAG
CTAACTCACATTAATTGCGTTGCGCTCACTGCCCGCTTTCCAGTCGGGAAACCTGTCGTGCCAGCTGCAT
TAATGAATCGGCCAACGCGCGGGGAGAGGCGGTTTGCGTATTGGGCGCTCTTCCGCTTCCTCGCTCACTG
ACTCGCTGCGCTCGGTCGTTCGGCTGCGGCGAGCGGTATCAGCTCACTCAAAGGCGGTAATACGGTTATC
CACAGAATCAGGGGATAACGCAGGAAAGAACATGTGAGCAAAAGGCCAGCAAAAGGCCAGGAACCGTAAA
AAGGCCGCGTTGCTGGCGTTTTTCCATAGGCTCCGCCCCCCTGACGAGCATCACAAAAATCGACGCTCAA
GTCAGAGGTGGCGAAACCCGACAGGACTATAAAGATACCAGGCGTTTCCCCCTGGAAGCTCCCTCGTGCG
CTCTCCTGTTCCGACCCTGCCGCTTACCGGATACCTGTCCGCCTTTCTCCCTTCGGGAAGCGTGGCGCTT
TCTCATAGCTCACGCTGTAGGTATCTCAGTTCGGTGTAGGTCGTTCGCTCCAAGCTGGGCTGTGTGCACG
AACCCCCCGTTCAGCCCGACCGCTGCGCCTTATCCGGTAACTATCGTCTTGAGTCCAACCCGGTAAGACA
CGACTTATCGCCACTGGCAGCAGCCACTGGTAACAGGATTAGCAGAGCGAGGTATGTAGGCGGTGCTACA
GAGTTCTTGAAGTGGTGGCCTAACTACGGCTACACTAGAAGAACAGTATTTGGTATCTGCGCTCTGCTGA
AGCCAGTTACCTTCGGAAAAAGAGTTGGTAGCTCTTGATCCGGCAAACAAACCACCGCTGGTAGCGGTGG
TTTTTTTGTTTGCAAGCAGCAGATTACGCGCAGAAAAAAAGGATCTCAAGAAGATCCTTTGATCTTTTCT
ACGGGGTCTGACGCTCAGTGGAACGAAAACTCACGTTAAGGGATTTTGGTCATGAGATTATCAAAAAGGA
TCTTCACCTAGATCCTTTTAAATTAAAAATGAAGTTTTAAATCAATCTAAAGTATATATGAGTAAACTTG
GTCTGACAGTTACCAATGCTTAATCAGTGAGGCACCTATCTCAGCGATCTGTCTATTTCGTTCATCCATA
GTTGCCTGACTCCCCGTCGTGTAGATAACTACGATACGGGAGGGCTTACCATCTGGCCCCAGTGCTGCAA
TGATACCGCGAGACCCACGCTCACCGGCTCCAGATTTATCAGCAATAAACCAGCCAGCCGGAAGGGCCGA
GCGCAGAAGTGGTCCTGCAACTTTATCCGCCTCCATCCAGTCTATTAATTGTTGCCGGGAAGCTAGAGTA
AGTAGTTCGCCAGTTAATAGTTTGCGCAACGTTGTTGCCATTGCTACAGGCATCGTGGTGTCACGCTCGT
CGTTTGGTATGGCTTCATTCAGCTCCGGTTCCCAACGATCAAGGCGAGTTACATGATCCCCCATGTTGTG
CAAAAAAGCGGTTAGCTCCTTCGGTCCTCCGATCGTTGTCAGAAGTAAGTTGGCCGCAGTGTTATCACTC
ATGGTTATGGCAGCACTGCATAATTCTCTTACTGTCATGCCATCCGTAAGATGCTTTTCTGTGACTGGTG
AGTACTCAACCAAGTCATTCTGAGAATAGTGTATGCGGCGACCGAGTTGCTCTTGCCCGGCGTCAATACG
GGATAATACCGCGCCACATAGCAGAACTTTAAAAGTGCTCATCATTGGAAAACGTTCTTCGGGGCGAAAA
CTCTCAAGGATCTTACCGCTGTTGAGATCCAGTTCGATGTAACCCACTCGTGCACCCAACTGATCTTCAG
CATCTTTTACTTTCACCAGCGTTTCTGGGTGAGCAAAAACAGGAAGGCAAAATGCCGCAAAAAAGGGAAT
AAGGGCGACACGGAAATGTTGAATACTCATACTCTTCCTTTTTCAATATTATTGAAGCATTTATCAGGGT
TATTGTCTCATGAGCGGATACATATTTGAATGTATTTAGAAAAATAAACAAATAGGGGTTCCGCGCACAT
TTCCCCGAAAAGTGCCACCTGACGTCGACGGATCGGGAGATCTCCCGATCCCCTATGGTGCACTCTCAGT
ACAATCTGCTCTGATGCCGCATAGTTAAGCCAGTATCTGCTCCCTGCTTGTGTGTTGGAGGTCGCTGAGT
AGTGCGCGAGCAAAATTTAAGCTACAACAAGGCAAGGCTTGACCGACAATTGCATGAAGAATCTGCTTAG
G
